>Addgene plasmid #188711 | phH1 NFATC2 | addgene full sequence | sequence record 373503 | Addgene NGS Result
GAACGCTGACGTCATCAACCCGCTCCAAGGAATCGCGGGCCCAGTGTCACTAGGCGGGAACACCCAGCGC
GCGTGCGCCCTGGCAGGAAGATGGCTGTGAGGGACAGGGGAGTGGCGCCCTGCAATATTTGCATGTCGCT
ATGTGTTCTGGGAAATCACCATAAACGTGAAATGTCTTTGGATTTGGGAATCTTATAAGTTCTGTATGAG
ACCACTCTTTCCCAGGCCGGGTAGATGTGGCGGTTTTAGAGCTAGAAATAGCAAGTTAAAATAAGGCTAG
TCCGTTATCAACTTGAAAAAGTGGCACCGAGTCGGTGCTTTTTTTGGTCTGAGACGCCGCGGTGGAGCTC
CAGCTTTTGTTCCCTTTAGTGAGGGTTAATTGCGCGCTTGGCGTAATCATGGTCATAGCTGTTTCCTGTG
TGAAATTGTTATCCGCTCACAATTCCACACAACATACGAGCCGGAAGCATAAAGTGTAAAGCCTGGGGTG
CCTAATGAGTGAGCTAACTCACATTAATTGCGTTGCGCTCACTGCCCGCTTTCCAGTCGGGAAACCTGTC
GTGCCAGCTGCATTAATGAATCGGCCAACGCGCGGGGAGAGGCGGTTTGCGTATTGGGCGCTCTTCCGCT
TCCTCGCTCACTGACTCGCTGCGCTCGGTCGTTCGGCTGCGGCGAGCGGTATCAGCTCACTCAAAGGCGG
TAATACGGTTATCCACAGAATCAGGGGATAACGCAGGAAAGAACATGTGAGCAAAAGGCCAGCAAAAGGC
CAGGAACCGTAAAAAGGCCGCGTTGCTGGCGTTTTTCCATAGGCTCCGCCCCCCTGACGAGCATCACAAA
AATCGACGCTCAAGTCAGAGGTGGCGAAACCCGACAGGACTATAAAGATACCAGGCGTTTCCCCCTGGAA
GCTCCCTCGTGCGCTCTCCTGTTCCGACCCTGCCGCTTACCGGATACCTGTCCGCCTTTCTCCCTTCGGG
AAGCGTGGCGCTTTCTCATAGCTCACGCTGTAGGTATCTCAGTTCGGTGTAGGTCGTTCGCTCCAAGCTG
GGCTGTGTGCACGAACCCCCCGTTCAGCCCGACCGCTGCGCCTTATCCGGTAACTATCGTCTTGAGTCCA
ACCCGGTAAGACACGACTTATCGCCACTGGCAGCAGCCACTGGTAACAGGATTAGCAGAGCGAGGTATGT
AGGCGGTGCTACAGAGTTCTTGAAGTGGTGGCCTAACTACGGCTACACTAGAAGAACAGTATTTGGTATC
TGCGCTCTGCTGAAGCCAGTTACCTTCGGAAAAAGAGTTGGTAGCTCTTGATCCGGCAAACAAACCACCG
CTGGTAGCGGTGGTTTTTTTGTTTGCAAGCAGCAGATTACGCGCAGAAAAAAAGGATCTCAAGAAGATCC
TTTGATCTTTTCTACGGGGTCTGACGCTCAGTGGAACGAAAACTCACGTTAAGGGATTTTGGTCATGATC
AGAAGAACTCGTCAAGAAGGCGATAGAAGGCGATGCGCTGCGAATCGGGAGCGGCGATACCGTAAAGCAC
GAGGAAGCGGTCAGCCCATTCGCCGCCAAGCTCTTCAGCAATATCACGGGTAGCCAACGCTATGTCCTGA
TAGCGGTCCGCCACACCCAGCCGGCCACAGTCGATGAATCCAGAAAAGCGGCCATTTTCCACCATGATAT
TCGGCAAGCAGGCATCGCCATGGGTCACGACGAGATCCTCGCCGTCGGGCATGCTCGCCTTGAGCCTGGC
GAACAGTTCGGCTGGCGCGAGCCCCTGATGCTCTTCGTCCAGATCATCCTGATCGACAAGACCGGCTTCC
ATCCGAGTACGTGCTCGCTCGATGCGATGTTTCGCTTGGTGGTCGAATGGGCAGGTAGCCGGATCAAGCG
TATGCAGCCGCCGCATTGCATCAGCCATGATGGATACTTTCTCGGCAGGAGCAAGGTGAGATGACAGGAG
ATCCTGCCCCGGCACTTCGCCCAATAGCAGCCAGTCCCTTCCCGCTTCAGTGACAACGTCGAGCACAGCT
GCGCAAGGAACGCCCGTCGTGGCCAGCCACGATAGCCGCGCTGCCTCGTCTTGCAGTTCATTCAGGGCAC
CGGACAGGTCGGTCTTGACAAAAAGAACCGGGCGCCCCTGCGCTGACAGCCGGAACACGGCGGCATCAGA
GCAGCCGATTGTCTGTTGTGCCCAGTCATAGCCGAATAGCCTCTCCACCCAAGCGGCCGGAGAACCTGCG
TGCAATCCATCTTGTTCAATCATGCGAAACGATCCTCATCCTGTCTCTTGATCGATCTTTGCAAAAGCCT
AGGCCTCCAAAAAAGCCTCCTCACTACTTCTGGAATAGCTCAGAGGCCGAGGCGGCCTCGGCCTCTGCAT
AAATAAAAAAAATTAGTCAGCCATGGGGCGGAGAATGGGCGGAACTGGGCGGAGTTAGGGGCGGGATGGG
CGGAGTTAGGGGCGGGACTATGGTTGCTGACTAATTGAGATGCATGCTTTGCATACTTCTGCCTGCTGGG
GAGCCTGGGGACTTTCCACACCTGGTTGCTGACTAATTGAGATGCATGCTTTGCATACTTCTGCCTGCTG
GGGAGCCTGGGGACTTTCCACACCCTAACTGACACACATTCCACAGCTGGTTCTTTCCGCCTCAGGACTC
TTCCTTTTTCAATATTATTGAAGCATTTATCAGGGTTATTGTCTCATGAGCGGATACATATTTGAATGTA
TTTAGAAAAATAAACAAATAGGGGTTCCGCGCACATTTCCCCGAAAAGTGCCACCTAAATTGTAAGCGTT
AATATTTTGTTAAAATTCGCGTTAAATTTTTGTTAAATCAGCTCATTTTTTAACCAATAGGCCGAAATCG
GCAAAATCCCTTATAAATCAAAAGAATAGACCGAGATAGGGT
[37 nt withheld, positions 2913-2949]
AAAGAACGTGGACTCCAACGTCAAAGG
[49 nt withheld, positions 2977-3025]
T
[91 nt withheld, positions 3027-3117]
G
[124 nt withheld, positions 3119-3242]
CCCATTCGCCATTCAGGCTGCGCAACTGTTGGGAAGGGCGATCGGTGCGGGCCTCTTCGCTATTACGCCA
GCTGGCGAAAGGGGGATGTGCTGCAAGGCGATTAAGTTGGGTAACGCCAGGGTTTTCCCAGTCACGACGT
TGTAAAACGACGGCCAGTGAGCGCGCGTAATACGACTCACTATAGGGCGAATTGGGTACCCGTCTCACCT
Features (pLannotate 1.2.2; 14 found; start..end, strand, type, name):
      1..215     +  promoter       H1 promoter: human H1 RNA promoter
    243..318     +  misc_RNA       gRNA scaffold: guide RNA scaffold for the Streptococcus pyogenes CRISPR/Cas9 system
    363..381     -  promoter       T3 promoter: promoter for bacteriophage T3 RNA polymerase
    426..442     -  protein_bind   lac operator: The lac repressor binds to the lac operator to inhibit transcription in E. coli. This inhibition can be relieved by adding lactose or isopropyl-β-D-thiogalactopyranoside (IPTG). lac repressor encoded by lacI
    450..480     -  promoter       lac promoter: promoter for the E. coli lac operon
    495..516     -  protein_bind   CAP binding site: CAP binding activates transcription in the presence of cAMP. E. coli catabolite activator protein
    529..621     -  CDS            lacI (fragment): lac repressor; lacI; The lac repressor binds to the lac operator to inhibit transcription in E. coli. This inhibition can be relieved by adding lactose or isopropyl-β-D-thiogalactopyranoside (IPTG).
    804..1392    -  rep_origin     ori: high-copy-number ColE1/pMB1/pBR322/pUC origin of replication
   1469..2263    -  CDS            NeoR/KanR: aminoglycoside phosphotransferase from Tn5; aph(3')-II (or nptII); confers resistance to neomycin, kanamycin, and G418 (Geneticin®)
   2298..2655    -  promoter       SV40 promoter: SV40 enhancer and early promoter
   2657..2761    -  promoter       AmpR promoter: bla
   2814..3242    -  rep_origin     f1 ori (sequence partly withheld): f1 bacteriophage origin of replication; arrow indicates direction of (+) strand synthesis
   3247..3402    -  CDS            lacZα (fragment): LacZα fragment of β-galactosidase; lacZ fragment
   3410..3428    +  promoter       T7 promoter: promoter for bacteriophage T7 RNA polymerase
