[The description below was written by a language model from this plasmid's Addgene catalogue record and pLannotate feature annotations shown in this document.]
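Description:
phH1 NFATC2 is a small (about 3.5 kb) high-copy CRISPR guide RNA expression plasmid built on the phH1 backbone. Its payload is a single cassette in which the human H1 RNA promoter, an RNA polymerase III promoter suited to producing short, defined transcripts in mammalian cells, drives a synthetic spacer directed against NFATC2. The spacer is fused to the Streptococcus pyogenes Cas9 guide RNA scaffold. It was inserted by restriction cloning at a BbsI site that was destroyed in the process, as is typical for oligo-based guide cloning between promoter and scaffold. The plasmid does not encode Cas9 or any other nuclease, so the guide must be paired with a separately supplied S. pyogenes Cas9 or a derivative of it; the record does not state which effector is intended.

The rest of the plasmid is a conventional cloning-vector framework. A ColE1/pUC-type origin supports high-copy replication in E. coli, and an f1 origin allows single-stranded DNA production. Selection relies on the Tn5 aminoglycoside phosphotransferase gene (NeoR/KanR), which sits behind tandem bacterial (AmpR) and SV40 early promoters. This gives kanamycin resistance in bacteria and could in principle give G418 resistance in mammalian cells. Flanking T7 and T3 promoters, a lac promoter/operator region, and fragments of lacZα and lacI are remnants of the parental multiple cloning region and have no evident role in guide expression. The associated publication concerns macrophage NFATC2 and angiogenic signalling during mycobacterial infection, consistent with use of this plasmid to target NFATC2 in that context.
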