Addgene plasmid #188711: phH1 NFATC2
Purpose: sgRNA plasmid encoding hH1 promoter driving an anti-NFATC2 sgRNA
Depositing lab: David Tobin. Depositing organization: Duke University. Publication: Macrophage NFATC2 mediates angiogenic signaling during mycobacterial infection. Brewer WJ, Xet-Mull AM, Yu A, Sweeney MI, Walton EM, Tobin DM. Cell Rep. 2022 Dec 13;41(11):111817. doi: 10.1016/j.celrep.2022.111817. PubMed 36516756.
Backbone
  Vector backbone: phH1
  Vector type: CRISPR, Synthetic Biology
Growth in bacteria
  Bacterial resistance: Kanamycin, 50 μg/mL
  Growth temperature: 37°C
  Growth strain: DH5alpha
  Copy number: High Copy
Gene/Insert
  Gene/Insert name: NFATC2 sgRNA
  gRNA/shRNA sequence: GGCCGGGTAGATGTGGCG
  Species: Synthetic
  Cloning method: Restriction Enzyme; 5′ cloning site BbsI (destroyed during cloning)
Terms and licenses: Academic/Nonprofit Terms; Industry Terms: Not Available to Industry
How to cite: phH1 NFATC2 was a gift from David Tobin (Addgene plasmid # 188711 ; http://n2t.net/addgene:188711 ; RRID:Addgene_188711)
